>Addgene plasmid #100409 | pCMV_mEm_4GS_LF82_034 | addgene full sequence | sequence record 209746 | Addgene NGS Result
CTCTTCGCTATTACGCCAGCTGGCGAAAGGGGGATGTGCTGCAAGGCGATTAAGTTGGGTAACGCCAGGG
TTTTCCCAGTCACGACGTTGTAAAACGACGGCCAGTGAGTTCGAGCTTGCATGCCTGCAGGTCGTTACAT
AACTTACGGTAAATGGCCCGCCTGGCTGACCGCCCAACGACCCCCGCCCATTGACGTCAATAATGACGTA
TGTTCCCATAGTAACGCCAATAGGGACTTTCCATTGACGTCAATGGGTGGAGTATTTACGGTAAACTGCC
CACTTGGCAGTACATCAAGTGTATCATATGCCAAGTACGCCCCCTATTGACGTCAATGACGGTAAATGGC
CCGCCTGGCATTATGCCCAGTACATGACCTTATGGGACTTTCCTACTTGGCAGTACATCTACGTATTAGT
CATCGCTATTACCATGGTGATGCGGTTTTGGCAGTACATCAATGGGCGTGGATAGCGGTTTGACTCACGG
GGATTTCCAAGTCTCCACCCCATTGACGTCAATGGGAGTTTGTTTTGGCACCAAAATCAACGGGACTTTC
CAAAATGTCGTAACAACTCCGCCCCATTGACGCAAATGGGCGGTAGGCGTGTACGGTGGGAGGTCTATAT
AAGCAGAGCTCGTTTAGTGAACCGTCAGATCGCCTGGAGACGCCATCCACGCTGTTTTGACCTCCATAGA
AGACACCGGGACCGATCCAGCCTCCGGACTCTAGAGGATCCGGTACTAGAGGAACTGAAAAACCAGAAAG
TTAACTGGTAAGTTTAGTCTTTTTGTCTTTTATTTCAGGTCCCGGATCCGGTGGTGGTGCAAATCAAAGA
ACTGCTCCTCAGTGGATGTTGCCTTTACTTCTAGGCCTGTACGGAAGTGTTACTTCTGCTCTAAAAGCTG
CGGAATTGTACCCGCGGGCCCACCATGGTGAGCAAGGGCGAGGAGCTGTTCACCGGGGTGGTGCCCATCC
TGGTCGAGCTGGACGGCGACGTAAACGGCCACAAGTTCAGCGTGTCCGGCGAGGGCGAGGGCGATGCCAC
CTACGGCAAGCTGACCCTGAAGTTCATCTGCACCACCGGCAAGCTGCCCGTGCCCTGGCCCACCCTCGTG
ACCACCTTGACCTACGGCGTGCAGTGCTTCGCCCGCTACCCCGACCACATGAAGCAGCACGACTTCTTCA
AGTCCGCCATGCCCGAAGGCTACGTCCAGGAGCGCACCATCTTCTTCAAGGACGACGGCAACTACAAGAC
CCGCGCCGAGGTGAAGTTCGAGGGCGACACCCTGGTGAACCGCATCGAGCTGAAGGGCATCGACTTCAAG
GAGGACGGCAACATCCTGGGGCACAAGCTGGAGTACAACTACAACAGCCACAAGGTCTATATCACCGCCG
ACAAGCAGAAGAACGGCATCAAGGTGAACTTCAAGACCCGCCACAACATCGAGGACGGCAGCGTGCAGCT
CGCCGACCACTACCAGCAGAACACCCCCATCGGCGACGGCCCCGTGCTGCTGCCCGACAACCACTACCTG
AGCACCCAGTCCAAGCTGAGCAAAGACCCCAACGAGAAGCGCGATCACATGGTCCTGCTGGAGTTCGTGA
CCGCCGCCGGGATCACTCTCGGCATGGACGAGCTGTACAAGCGAATTGGTGGAGGGGGCGGTTCCGGTGG
CGGAGGTTCCCGAATTCGTCGACGGAGATCTGATATGATAGAAATGAAAAATAACACGCCATTTCCTTTG
TTGTCATTTGAAAAATATGGTCGTTATGGTCTTTTGTTTGATGTTATTGCTATTAAAATGTCATTGCGAA
TTAAAAATGGATTTTATGCTGATCTTGCTGAGTTTCAAAAAGAATTGTCCATGTCTGATGAATACTATGG
GGAGTCTGAAACAAGTAGTCTAAAATCTGAAACAGACTTAGTTCTTTGTAAAAGAAATACAGATATTCAC
GTGACAGGTAGTGCTCATGCCCCTTCAGGGGATAAGTCTCAGTGGAAGGCTTGTGTGAGGGTTAATAGTT
TTTCTAAAGAACTGAGTTTATCTGGTGTCCGCTACTTACAATATGAGCGAAATCGTTGGCAGATGAGCTT
ACCAGATAAAATTATTAATGTTCCTCTACGCTATGAGCTTGCTTACGGTGGTATTTGGCAACCAGATGGT
ATGGAGAAATTGGTTTTTTCAGCAAACCCTGTAGGTTGTGGATATTATCCTGATATTTCTCAACTTAATA
CAAGTTGTCAATATAAACTCCCACAAATAACCAGCTCTGCTTTGTCAGAAAACGCTACCATTTTTAATGG
GGAATCTGACTTTTTTCAAGGTGTTGGCCCTGTATCTCGATGGTGGAAAAGTCGCCTCCAGTATGCAGGA
ACCTACAATGAAGTATGGCGTGAAAAGCGCTATCCCTATTTGCCGGATGATTTTGATGAGCGGTTCTACA
ATAGTGCTCATCCGGATATGATATACACGGGGTTTCTCTCTGGCGATGAAAACATCTCTCTTGAAGGTTT
TTTTAAATTTGAACAGGTTGTTAAGACAAAATTGCCAGGTATACGACCTGTACTTATATTAAAAACCAAG
AATAATACATCACATATGTTCTTACCTGTTGCGGATACAATGGTTATCGATTTAAGTCGACAGGAAATAT
ACCTTACCTGGAGATTAACAATACCTGATTTTTTTGGAATGAAAGAAGGAGTGCTGAGTTGTATTATTCC
TGAATGTATAGGGAAAAAATATTATGGGTGAATCGGTACCCTCGAGAAGCTTGCGGCCGCGGGGATCCAG
ACATGATAAGATACATTGATGAGTTTGGACAAACCACAACTAGAATGCAGTGAAAAAAATGCTTTATTTG
TGAAATTTGTGATGCTATTGCTTTATTTGTAACCATTATAAGCTGCAATAAACAAGTTAACAACAACAAT
TGCATTCATTTTATGTTTCAGGTTCAGGGGGAGGTGTGGGAGGTTTTTTCGGATCCTCTAGAGTCGATCT
GCAGGCATGCTAGCTTGGCGTAATCATGGTCATAGCTGTTTCCTGTGTGAAATTGTTATCCGCTCACAAT
TCCACACAACATACGAGCCGGAAGCATAAAGTGTAAAGCCTGGGGTGCCTAATGAGTGAGCTAACTCACA
TTAATTGCGTTGCGCTCACTGCCCGCTTTCCAGTCGGGAAACCTGTCGTGCCAGCTGCATTAATGAATCG
GCCAACGCGCGGGGAGAGGCGGTTTGCGTATTGGGCGCTCTTCCGCTTCCTCGCTCACTGACTCGCTGCG
CTCGGTCGTTCGGCTGCGGCGAGCGGTATCAGCTCACTCAAAGGCGGTAATACGGTTATCCACAGAATCA
GGGGATAACGCAGGAAAGAACATGTGAGCAAAAGGCCAGCAAAAGGCCAGGAACCGTAAAAAGGCCGCGT
TGCTGGCGTTTTTCCATAGGCTCCGCCCCCCTGACGAGCATCACAAAAATCGACGCTCAAGTCAGAGGTG
GCGAAACCCGACAGGACTATAAAGATACCAGGCGTTTCCCCCTGGAAGCTCCCTCGTGCGCTCTCCTGTT
CCGACCCTGCCGCTTACCGGATACCTGTCCGCCTTTCTCCCTTCGGGAAGCGTGGCGCTTTCTCATAGCT
CACGCTGTAGGTATCTCAGTTCGGTGTAGGTCGTTCGCTCCAAGCTGGGCTGTGTGCACGAACCCCCCGT
TCAGCCCGACCGCTGCGCCTTATCCGGTAACTATCGTCTTGAGTCCAACCCGGTAAGACACGACTTATCG
CCACTGGCAGCAGCCACTGGTAACAGGATTAGCAGAGCGAGGTATGTAGGCGGTGCTACAGAGTTCTTGA
AGTGGTGGCCTAACTACGGCTACACTAGAAGAACAGTATTTGGTATCTGCGCTCTGCTGAAGCCAGTTAC
CTTCGGAAAAAGAGTTGGTAGCTCTTGATCCGGCAAACAAACCACCGCTGGTAGCGGTGGTTTTTTTGTT
TGCAAGCAGCAGATTACGCGCAGAAAAAAAGGATCTCAAGAAGATCCTTTGATCTTTTCTACGGGGTCTG
ACGCTCAGTGGAACGAAAACTCACGTTAAGGGATTTTGGTCATGAGATTATCAAAAAGGATCTTCACCTA
GATCCTTTTAAATTAAAAATGAAGTTTTAAATCAATCTAAAGTATATATGAGTAAACTTGGTCTGACAGT
TACCAATGCTTAATCAGTGAGGCACCTATCTCAGCGATCTGTCTATTTCGTTCATCCATAGTTGCCTGAC
TCCCCGTCGTGTAGATAACTACGATACGGGAGGGCTTACCATCTGGCCCCAGTGCTGCAATGATACCGCG
AGACCCACGCTCACCGGCTCCAGATTTATCAGCAATAAACCAGCCAGCCGGAAGGGCCGAGCGCAGAAGT
GGTCCTGCAACTTTATCCGCCTCCATCCAGTCTATTAATTGTTGCCGGGAAGCTAGAGTAAGTAGTTCGC
CAGTTAATAGTTTGCGCAACGTTGTTGCCATTGCTACAGGCATCGTGGTGTCACGCTCGTCGTTTGGTAT
GGCTTCATTCAGCTCCGGTTCCCAACGATCAAGGCGAGTTACATGATCCCCCATGTTGTGCAAAAAAGCG
GTTAGCTCCTTCGGTCCTCCGATCGTTGTCAGAAGTAAGTTGGCCGCAGTGTTATCACTCATGGTTATGG
CAGCACTGCATAATTCTCTTACTGTCATGCCATCCGTAAGATGCTTTTCTGTGACTGGTGAGTACTCAAC
CAAGTCATTCTGAGAATAGTGTATGCGGCGACCGAGTTGCTCTTGCCCGGCGTCAATACGGGATAATACC
GCGCCACATAGCAGAACTTTAAAAGTGCTCATCATTGGAAAACGTTCTTCGGGGCGAAAACTCTCAAGGA
TCTTACCGCTGTTGAGATCCAGTTCGATGTAACCCACTCGTGCACCCAACTGATCTTCAGCATCTTTTAC
TTTCACCAGCGTTTCTGGGTGAGCAAAAACAGGAAGGCAAAATGCCGCAAAAAAGGGAATAAGGGCGACA
CGGAAATGTTGAATACTCATACTCTTCCTTTTTCAATATTATTGAAGCATTTATCAGGGTTATTGTCTCA
TGAGCGGATACATATTTGAATGTATTTAGAAAAATAAACAAATAGGGGTTCCGCGCACATTTCCCCGAAA
AGTGCCACCTGACGTCTAAGAAACCATTATTATCATGACATTAACCTATAAAAATAGGCGTATCACGAGG
CCCTTTCGTCTCGCGCGTTTCGGTGATGACGGTGAAAACCTCTGACACATGCAGCTCCCGGAGACGGTCA
CAGCTTGTCTGTAAGCGGATGCCGGGAGCAGACAAGCCCGTCAGGGCGCGTCAGCGGGTGTTGGCGGGTG
TCGGGGCTGGCTTAACTATGCGGCATCAGAGCAGATTGTACTGAGAGTGCACCATATGCGGTGTGAAATA
CCGCACAGATGCGTAAGGAGAAAATACCGCATCAGGCGCCATTCGCCATTCAGGCTGCGCAACTGTTGGG
AAGGGCGATCGGTGCGGGC
Features (pLannotate 1.2.2; 16 found; start..end, strand, type, name):
    114..134     -  misc_feature   MCS (fragment): pUC18/19 multiple cloning site
    133..436     +  enhancer       CMV enhancer: human cytomegalovirus immediate early enhancer
    437..640     +  promoter       CMV promoter: human cytomegalovirus (CMV) immediate early promoter
    778..874     +  intron         SV40 intron: modified SV40 intron with splice donor and acceptor sites
    935..1651    +  CDS            mEmerald: mEmerald is a basic (constitutively fluorescent) green fluorescent protein published in 1998, derived from Aequorea victoria. It is reported to be a very rapidly-maturing monomer with moderate acid sensitivity.
   2794..2928    -  polyA_signal   SV40 poly(A) signal: SV40 polyadenylation signal
   3063..3079    -  protein_bind   lac operator: The lac repressor binds to the lac operator to inhibit transcription in E. coli. This inhibition can be relieved by adding lactose or isopropyl-β-D-thiogalactopyranoside (IPTG). lac repressor encoded by lacI
   3087..3117    -  promoter       lac promoter: promoter for the E. coli lac operon
   3132..3153    -  protein_bind   CAP binding site: CAP binding activates transcription in the presence of cAMP. E. coli catabolite activator protein
   3166..3258    -  CDS            lacI (fragment): lac repressor; lacI; The lac repressor binds to the lac operator to inhibit transcription in E. coli. This inhibition can be relieved by adding lactose or isopropyl-β-D-thiogalactopyranoside (IPTG).
   3441..4029    -  rep_origin     ori: high-copy-number ColE1/pMB1/pBR322/pUC origin of replication
   4200..5060    -  CDS            AmpR: β-lactamase; bla; confers resistance to ampicillin, carbenicillin, and related antibiotics
   5061..5165    -  promoter       AmpR promoter: bla
   5260..5295    +  CDS            rop (fragment): Rop protein, which maintains plasmids at low copy number; rop
   5397..5496    +  misc_feature   bom (fragment): basis of mobility region from pBR322
   5502..108     -  CDS            lacZα (fragment) (across the origin): LacZα fragment of β-galactosidase; lacZ fragment
