[The description below was written by a language model from this plasmid's Addgene catalogue record and pLannotate feature annotations shown in this document.]
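Description:
pCMV_mEm_4GS_LF82_034 is a mammalian expression plasmid built on a pCMV backbone that produces the protein encoded by the E. coli LF82 open reading frame LF82_034 as a fusion to the green fluorescent protein mEmerald. It is maintained in E. coli through a high-copy ColE1/pUC-type origin and selected with ampicillin via the β-lactamase gene and its native promoter. The annotated sequence also shows leftover pUC/pBR322-derived fragments (lac promoter and operator, CAP site, partial lacI, lacZα, rop and bom), which are backbone remnants rather than functional parts of the expression design. No mammalian selection marker is annotated, which suggests the plasmid is suited to transient transfection.

The expression cassette runs from the human cytomegalovirus immediate-early enhancer and promoter through a modified SV40 intron, which provides splice sites that generally improve mRNA processing and expression, into the mEmerald coding sequence. The tag is N-terminal and carried on the backbone. The "4GS" in the name probably refers to a glycine-serine linker between tag and insert, though the record does not define it. The roughly 1 kb LF82_034 insert, introduced by ligation independent cloning, is not itself annotated in the feature table but corresponds to the unannotated stretch between mEmerald and the downstream SV40 polyadenylation signal. The function of LF82_034 is not stated in the record.

According to the associated publication, the construct belongs to a set used for a multi-phenotypic imaging screen in which candidate bacterial effectors were expressed exogenously in HeLa cells. The fluorescent tag allows transfected cells to be identified and the localisation of the bacterial protein to be followed.
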