Addgene plasmid #100409: pCMV_mEm_4GS_LF82_034
Purpose: Mammalian expression of E. coli LF82_034 CDS fused to mEmerald
Depositing lab: Alan Huett. Depositing organization: University of Nottingham. Publication: A multi-phenotypic imaging screen to identify bacterial effectors by exogenous expression in a HeLa cell line. Collins A, Huett A. Sci Data. 2018 May 15;5:180081. doi: 10.1038/sdata.2018.81. PubMed 29762554.
Backbone
  Vector backbone: pCMV
  Backbone size w/o insert (bp): 4502
  Vector type: Mammalian Expression
Growth in bacteria
  Bacterial resistance: Ampicillin, 100 μg/mL
  Growth temperature: 37°C
  Growth strain: XL1 Blue
  Copy number: High Copy
Gene/Insert
  Gene/Insert name: LF82_034
  Insert size (bp): 1047
  Promoter: CMV
  Tag / fusion protein: mEmerald (N terminal on backbone)
  Cloning method: Ligation Independent Cloning
  Sequencing primers: 5′ ACTTCTGCTCTAAAAGCTGCGG; 3′ CACTGCATTCTAGTTGTGGTTTGTC
Terms and licenses: Academic/Nonprofit Terms; Industry Terms: Not Available to Industry
How to cite: pCMV_mEm_4GS_LF82_034 was a gift from Alan Huett (Addgene plasmid # 100409 ; http://n2t.net/addgene:100409 ; RRID:Addgene_100409)
