>Addgene plasmid #100409 | pCMV_mEm_4GS_LF82_034 | depositor partial sequence | sequence record 183728 | Sequence across LF82 gene insert region
CTCGGCATGGNCGAGCTGTACAAGCGAATTGGTGGAGGGGGCGGTTCCGGTGGCGGAGGTTCCCGAATTC
GTCGACGGAGATCTGATATGATAGAAATGAAAAATAACACGCCATTTCCTTTGTTGTCATTTGAAAAATA
TGGTCGTTATGGTCTTTTGTTTGATGTTATTGCTATTAAAATGTCATTGCGAATTAAAAATGGATTTTAT
GCTGATCTTGCTGAGTTTCAAAAAGAATTGTCCATGTCTGATGAATACTATGGGGAGTCTGAAACAAGTA
GTCTAAAATCTGAAACAGACTTAGTTCTTTGTAAAAGAAATACAGATATTCACGTGACAGGTAGTGCTCA
TGCCCCTTCAGGGGATAAGTCTCAGTGGAAGGCTTGTGTGAGGGTTAATAGTTTTTCTAAAGAACTGAGT
TTATCTGGTGTCCGCTACTTACAATATGAGCGAAATCGTTGGCAGATGAGCTTACCAGATAAAATTATTA
ATGTTCCTCTACGCTATGAGCTTGCTTACGGTGGTATTTGGCAACCAGATGGTATGGAGAAATTGGTTTT
TTCAGCAAACCCTGTAGGTTGTGGATATTATCCTGATATTTCTCAACTTAATACAAGTTGTCAATATAAA
CTCCCACAAATAACCAGCTCTGCTTTGTCAGAAAACGCTACCATTTTTAATGGGGAATCTGACTTTTTTC
AAGGTGTTGGCCCTGTATCTCGATGGTGGAAAAGTCGCCTCCAGTATGCAGGAACCTACAATGAAGTATG
GCGTGAAAAGCGCTATCCCTATTTGCCGGATGATTTTGATGAGCGGTTCTACAATAGTGCTCATCCGGAT
ATGATATACACGGGGTTTCTCTCTGGCGATGAAAACATCTCTCTTGNAAGGTTTTTTTAAATTTGAACAG
GTTGTTAAGACAAAATTGCCAGGTATACGACCTGTACTTATATTAAAAACCAAGAATAATACATCACATA
TGTTCTTACCTGTTGCGGATACNATGNNNATCGATTTAAGTC
